>Addgene plasmid #105428 | pTEI039 | addgene full sequence | sequence record 449839 | Addgene NGS Result
TCCTGTCGGGTTTCGCCACCTCTGACTTGAGCGTCGATTTTTGTGATGCTCGTCAGGGGGGCGGAGCCTA
TGGAAAAACGCCAGCAACGCGGCCTTTTTACGGTTCCTGGCCTTTTGCTGGCCTTTTGCTCACATGTTCT
TTCCTGCGTTATCCCCTGATTCTGTGGATAACCGTATTACCGCCTTTGAGTGAGCTGATACCGCTCGCCG
CAGCCGAACGACCGAGCGCAGCGAGTCAGTGAGCGAGGAAGCGGAAGAGCGCCCAATACGCAAACCGCCT
CTCCCCGCGCGTTGGCCGATTCATTAATCACTCTGTGGTCTCAAATGAAAGCGTTAACGGCCAGGCAACA
AGAGGTGTTTGATCTCATCCGTGATCACATCAGCCAGACAGGTATGCCGCCGACGCGTGCGGAAATCGCG
CAGCGTTTGGGGTTCCGTTCCCCAAACGCGGCTGAAGAACATCTGAAGGCGCTGGCACGCAAAGGCGTTA
TTGAAATTGTTTCCGGCGCATCACGCGGGATTCGTCTGTTGCAGGAAGAGGAAGAAGGGTTGCCGCTGGT
AGGTCGTGTGGCTGCCGGTGAACCGTCGAGCGCCCCCCCGACCGATGTCAGCCTGGGGGACGAGCTCCAC
TTAGACGGCGAGGACGTGGCGATGGCGCATGCCGACGCGCTAGACGATTTCGATCTGGACATGTTGGGGG
ACGGGGATTCCCCGGGTCCGGGATTTACCCCCCACGACTCCGCCCCCTACGGCGCTCTGGATATGGCCGA
CTTCGAGTTTGAGCAGATGTTTACCGATGCCCTTGGAATTGACGAGTACGGTGGGGATCCGTCTGCTGGA
GACATGAGAGCTGCCAACCTTTGGCCAAGCCCGCTCATGATCAAACGCTCTAAGAAGAACAGCCTGGCCT
TGTCCCTGACGGCCGACCAGATGGTCAGTGCCTTGTTGGATGCTGAGCCCCCCATACTCTATTCCGAGTA
TGATCCTACCAGACCCTTCAGTGAAGCTTCGATGATGGGCTTACTGACCAACCTGGCAGACAGGGAGCTG
GTTCACATGATCAACTGGGCGAAGAGGGTGCCAGGCTTTGTGGATTTGACCCTCCATGATCAGGTCCACC
TTCTAGAATGTGCCTGGCTAGAGATCCTGATGATTGGTCTTGTCTGGCGCTCCATGGAGCACCCAGGGAA
GCTACTGTTTGCTCCTAACTTGCTCTTGGACAGGAACCAGGGAAAATGTGTAGAGGGCATGGTGGAGATC
TTCGACATGCTGCTGGCTACATCATCTCGGTTCCGCATGATGAATCTGCAGGGAGAGGAGTTTGTGTGCC
TCAAATCTATTATTTTGCTTAATTCTGGAGTGTACACATTTCTGTCCAGCACCCTGAAGTCTCTGGAAGA
GAAGGACCATATCCACCGAGTCCTGGACAAGATCACAGACACTTTGATCCACCTGATGGCCAAGGCAGGC
CTGACCCTGCAGCAGCAGCACCAGCGGCTGGCCCAGCTCCTCCTCATCCTCTCCCACATCAGGCACATGA
GTAACAAAGGCATGGAGCATCTGTACAGCATGAAGTGCAAGAACGTGGTGCCCCTCTATGACCTGCTGCT
GGAGATGCTGGACGCCCACCGCCTACATGCGCCCACTAGCCGTGGAGGGGCATCCGTGGAGGAGACGGAC
CAAAGCCACTTGGCCACTGCGGGCTCTACTTCATCGCATTCCTTGCAAAAGTATTACATCACGGGGGAGG
CAGAGGGTTTCCCTGCCACAGTCTGAGCTTGCTTTGAGACCACGAAGTGGCTCTTCAGTGGACGAAAGGG
CCTCGTGATACGCCTATTTTTATAGGTTAATGTCATGATAATAATGGTTTCTTAGACGTCAGGTGGCACT
TTTCGGGGAAATGTGCGCGGAACCCCTATTTGTTTATTTTTCTAAATACATTCAAATATGTATCCGCTCA
TGAGACAATAACCCTGATAAATGCTTCAATAATATTGAAAAAGGAAGAGTATGCGCTCACGCAACTGGTC
CAGAACCTTGACCGAACGCAGCGGTGGTAACGGCGCAGTGGCGGTTTTCATGGCTTGTTATGACTGTTTT
TTTTTGGGGTACAGTCTATGCCTCGGGCATCCAAGCAGCAAGCGCGTTACGCCGTGGGTCGATGTTTGAT
GTTATGGAGCAGCAACGATGTTACGCAGCAGGGCAGTCGCCCTAAAACAAAGTTAAACATCATGAGGGAA
GCGGTGATCGCCGAAGTATCGACTCAACTATCAGAGGTAGTTGGCGTCATCGAGCGCCATCTCGAACCGA
CGTTGCTGGCCGTACATTTGTACGGCTCCGCAGTGGATGGCGGCCTGAAGCCACACAGCGATATTGATTT
GCTGGTTACGGTGACCGTAAGGCTTGATGAAACAACGCGGCGAGCTTTGATCAACGACCTTTTGGAAACT
TCGGCTTCCCCTGGAGAGAGCGAGATTCTCCGCGCTGTAGAAGTCACCATTGTTGTGCACGACGACATCA
TTCCGTGGCGTTATCCAGCTAAGCGCGAACTGCAATTTGGAGAATGGCAGCGCAATGACATTCTTGCAGG
TATCTTCGAGCCAGCCACGATCGACATTGATCTGGCTATCTTGCTGACAAAAGCAAGAGAACATAGCGTT
GCCTTGGTAGGTCCAGCGGCGGAGGAACTCTTTGATCCGGTTCCTGAACAGGATCTATTTGAGGCGCTAA
ATGAAACCTTAACGCTATGGAACTCGCCGCCCGACTGGGCTGGCGATGAGCGAAATGTAGTGCTTACGTT
GTCCCGCATTTGGTACAGCGCAGTAACCGGCAAAATCGCGCCGAAGGATGTCGCTGCCGACTGGGCAATG
GAGCGCCTGCCGGCCCAGTATCAGCCCGTCATACTTGAAGCTAGACAGGCTTATCTTGGACAAGAAGAAG
ATCGCTTGGCCTCGCGCGCAGATCAGTTGGAAGAATTTGTCCATTACGTAAAAGGCGAGATCACCAAGGT
AGTCGGCAAATAACTGTCAGACCAAGTTTACTCATATATACTTTAGATTGATTTAAAACTTCATTTTTAA
TTTAAAAGGATCTAGGTGAAGATCCTTTTTGATAATCTCATGACCAAAATCCCTTAACGTGAGTTTTCGT
TCCACTGAGCGTCAGACCCCGTAGAAAAGATCAAAGGATCTTCTTGAGATCCTTTTTTTCTGCGCGTAAT
CTGCTGCTTGCAAACAAAAAAACCACCGCTACCAGCGGTGGTTTGTTTGCCGGATCAAGAGCTACCAACT
CTTTTTCCGAAGGTAACTGGCTTCAGCAGAGCGCAGATACCAAATACTGTTCTTCTAGTGTAGCCGTAGT
TAGGCCACCACTTCAAGAACTCTGTAGCACCGCCTACATACCTCGCTCTGCTAATCCTGTTACCAGTGGC
TGCTGCCAGTGGCGATAAGTCGTGTCTTACCGGGTTGGACTCAAGACGATAGTTACCGGATAAGGCGCAG
CGGTCGGGCTGAACGGGGGGTTCGTGCACACAGCCCAGCTTGGAGCGAACGACCTACACCGAACTGAGAT
ACCTACAGCGTGAGCTATGAGAAAGCGCCACGCTTCCCGAAGGGAGAAAGGCGGACAGGTATCCGGTAAG
CGGCAGGGTCGGAACAGGAGAGCGCACGAGGGAGCTTCCAGGGGGAAACGCCTGGTATCTTTATAG
Features (pLannotate 1.2.2; 9 found; start..end, strand, type, name):
    259..308     +  CDS            lacI (fragment): lac repressor; lacI; The lac repressor binds to the lac operator to inhibit transcription in E. coli. This inhibition can be relieved by adding lactose or isopropyl-β-D-thiogalactopyranoside (IPTG).
    325..576     +  CDS            LexA BD: DNA-binding domain of E. coli LexA; lexA (truncated); binds the 16-bp palindromic sequence 5'-CTGTATATATATACAG-3'
    592..825     +  CDS            VP16 AD: transcriptional activation domain of herpes simplex virus protein VP16 (Triezenberg et al., 1988; Cousens et al., 1989); UL48
    835..1770    +  CDS            ERT2: mutated ligand-binding domain of the human estrogen receptor (Feil et al., 1997)
   1906..2010    +  promoter       AmpR promoter: bla
   2001..2081    -  CDS            int (fragment): INT2_ECOLX - Protein inferred from homology: Swiss-Prot protein existence level 3. Putative integrase believed to be involved in the insertion of antibiotic resistance genes into plasmids and transposons. From Escherichia coli.
   2169..2225    +  CDS            GmR (fragment): gentamycin acetyltransferase; aacC1; confers resistance to gentamycin
   2232..3020    +  CDS            aadA: S3AD_ECOLX - Experimental evidence at protein level: Swiss-Prot protein existence level 1. Mediates bacterial resistance to the antibiotics streptomycin and spectinomycin. From Escherichia coli.
   3194..76      +  rep_origin     ori (across the origin): high-copy-number ColE1/pMB1/pBR322/pUC origin of replication
