>Addgene plasmid #105428 | pTEI039 Sequencing Result | analyzer sequence | sequence record 207460
TCCTGTCGGGTTTCGCCACCTCTGACTTGAGCGTCGATTTTTGTGATGCTCGTCAGGGGGGCGGAGCCTA
TGGAAAAACGCCAGCAACGCGGCCTTTTTACGGTTCCTGGCCTTTTGCTGGCCTTTTGCTCACATGTTCT
TTCCTGCGTTATCCCCTGATTCTGTGGATAACCGTATTACCGCCTTTGAGTGAGCTGATACCGCTCGCCG
CAGCCGAACGACCGAGCGCAGCGAGTCAGTGAGCGAGGAAGCGGAAGAGCGCCCAATACGCAAACCGCCT
CTCCCCGCGCGTTGGCCGATTCATTAATCACTCTGTGGTCTCAAATGAAAGCGTTAACGGCCAGGCAACA
AGAGGTGTTTGATCTCATCCGTGATCACATCAGCCAGACAGGTATGCCGCCGACGCGTGCGGAAATCGCG
CAGCGTTTGGGGTTCCGTTCCCCAAACGCGGCTGAAGAACATCTGAAGGCGCTGGCACGCAAAGGCGTTA
TTGAAATTGTTTCCGGCGCATCACGCGGGATTCGTCTGTTGCAGGAAGAGGAAGAAGGGTTGCCGCTGGT
AGGTCGTGTGGCTGCCGGTGAACCGTCGAGCGCCCCCCCGACCGATGTCAGCCTGGGGGACGAGCTCCAC
TTAGACGGCGAGGACGTGGCGATGGCGCATGCCGACGCGCTAGACGATTTCGATCTGGACATGTTGGGGG
ACGGGGATTCCCCGGGTCCGGGATTTACCCCCCACGACTCCGCCCCCTACGGCGCTCTGGATATGGCCGA
CTTCGAGTTTGAGCAGATGTTTACCGATGCCCTTGGAATTGACGAGTACGGTGGGGATCCGTCTGCTGGA
GACATGAGAGCTGCCAACCTTTGGCCAAGCCCGCTCATGATCAAACGCTCTAAGAAGAACAGCCTGGCCT
TGTCCCTGACGGCCGACCAGATGGTCAGTGCCTTGTTGGATGCTGAGCCCCCCATACTCTATTCCGAGTA
TGATCCTACCAGACCCTTCAGTGAAGCTTCGATGATGGGCTTACTGACCAACCTGGCAGACAGGGAGCTG
GTTCACATGATCAACTGGGCGAAGAGGGTGCCAGGCTTTGTGGATTTGACCCTCCATGATCAGGTCCACC
TTCTAGAATGTGCCTGGCTAGAGATCCTGATGATTGGTCCCGTCTGGCGCTCCATGGAGCACCCAGGGAA
GCTACTGTTTGCTCCTAACTTGCTCTTGGACAGGAACCAGGGAAAATGTGTAGAGGGCATGGTGGAGATC
TTCGACATGCTGCTGGCTACATCATCTCGGTTCCGCATGATGAATCTGCAGGGAGAGGAGTTTGTGTGCC
TCAAATCTATTATTTTGCTTAATTCTGGAGTGTACACATTTCTGTCCAGCACCCTGAAGTCTCTGGAAGA
GAAGGACCATATCCACCGAGTCCTGGACAAGATCACAGACACTTTGATCCACCTGATGGCCAAGGCAGGC
CTGACCCTGCAGCAGCAGCACCAGCGGCTGGCCCAGCTCCTCCTCATCCTCTCCCACATCAGGCACATGA
GTAACAAAGGCATGGAGCATCTGTACAGCATGAAGTGCAAGAACGTGGTGCCCCTCTATGACCTGCTGCT
GGAGATGCTGGACGCCCACCGCCTACATGCGCCCACTAGCCGTGGAGGGGCATCCGTGGAGGAGACGGAC
CAAAGCCACTTGGCCACTGCGGGCTCTACTTCATCGCATTCCTTGCAAAAGTATTACATCACGGGGGAGG
CAGAGGGTTTCCCTGCCACAGTCTGAGCTTGCTTTGAGACCACGAAGTGGCTCTTCAGTGGACGAAAGGG
CCTCGTGATACGCCTATTTTTATAGGTTAATGTCATGATAATAATGGTTTCTTAGACGTCAGGTGGCACT
TTTCGGGGAAATGTGCGCGGAACCCCTATTTGTTTATTTTTCTAAATACATTCAAATATGTATCCGCTCA
TGAGACAATAACCCTGATAAATGCTTCAATAATATTGAAAAAGGAAGAGTATGCGCTCACGCAACTGGTC
CAGAACCTTGACCGAACGCAGCGGTGGTAACGGCGCAGTGGCGGTTTTCATGGCTTGTTATGACTGTTTT
TTTTTGGGGTACAGTCTATGCCTCGGGCATCCAAGCAGCAAGCGCGTTACGCCGTGGGTCGATGTTTGAT
GTTATGGAGCAGCAACGATGTTACGCAGCAGGGCAGTCGCCCTAAAACAAAGTTAAACATCATGAGGGAA
GCGGTGATCGCCGAAGTATCGACTCAACTATCAGAGGTAGTTGGCGTCATCGAGCGCCATCTCGAACCGA
CGTTGCTGGCCGTACATTTGTACGGCTCCGCAGTGGATGGCGGCCTGAAGCCACACAGCGATATTGATTT
GCTGGTTACGGTGACCGTAAGGCTTGATGAAACAACGCGGCGAGCTTTGATCAACGACCTTTTGGAAACT
TCGGCTTCCCCTGGAGAGAGCGAGATTCTCCGCGCTGTAGAAGTCACCATTGTTGTGCACGACGACATCA
TTCCGTGGCGTTATCCAGCTAAGCGCGAACTGCAATTTGGAGAATGGCAGCGCAATGACATTCTTGCAGG
TATCTTCGAGCCAGCCACGATCGACATTGATCTGGCTATCTTGCTGACAAAAGCAAGAGAACATAGCGTT
GCCTTGGTAGGTCCAGCGGCGGAGGAACTCTTTGATCCGGTTCCTGAACAGGATCTATTTGAGGCGCTAA
ATGAAACCTTAACGCTATGGAACTCGCCGCCCGACTGGGCTGGCGATGAGCGAAATGTAGTGCTTACGTT
GTCCCGCATTTGGTACAGCGCAGTAACCGGCAAAATCGCGCCGAAGGATGTCGCTGCCGACTGGGCAATG
GAGCGCCTGCCGGCCCAGTATCAGCCCGTCATACTTGAAGCTAGACAGGCTTATCTTGGACAAGAAGAAG
ATCGCTTGGCCTCGCGCGCAGATCAGTTGGAAGAATTTGTCCATTACGTAAAAGGCGAGATCACCAAGGT
AGTCGGCAAATAACTGTCAGACCAAGTTTACTCATATATACTTTAGATTGATTTAAAACTTCATTTTTAA
TTTAAAAGGATCTAGGTGAAGATCCTTTTTGATAATCTCATGACCAAAATCCCTTAACGTGAGTTTTCGT
TCCACTGAGCGTCAGACCCCGTAGAAAAGATCAAAGGATCTTCTTGAGATCCTTTTTTTCTGCGCGTAAT
CTGCTGCTTGCAAACAAAAAAACCACCGCTACCAGCGGTGGTTTGTTTGCCGGATCAAGAGCTACCAACT
CTTTTTCCGAAGGTAACTGGCTTCAGCAGAGCGCAGATACCAAATACTGTTCTTCTAGTGTAGCCGTAGT
TAGGCCACCACTTCAAGAACTCTGTAGCACCGCCTACATACCTCGCTCTGCTAATCCTGTTACCAGTGGC
TGCTGCCAGTGGCGATAAGTCGTGTCTTACCGGGTTGGACTCAAGACGATAGTTACCGGATAAGGCGCAG
CGGTCGGGCTGAACGGGGGGTTCGTGCACACAGCCCAGCTTGGAGCGAACGACCTACACCGAACTGAGAT
ACCTACAGCGTGAGCTATGAGAAAGCGCCACGCTTCCCGAAGGGAGAAAGGCGGACAGGTATCCGGTAAG
CGGCAGGGTCGGAACAGGAGAGCGCACGAGGGAGCTTCCAGGGGGAAACGCCTGGTATCTTTATAG
Features (pLannotate 1.2.2; 9 found; start..end, strand, type, name):
    259..308     +  CDS            lacI (fragment): lac repressor; lacI; The lac repressor binds to the lac operator to inhibit transcription in E. coli. This inhibition can be relieved by adding lactose or isopropyl-β-D-thiogalactopyranoside (IPTG).
    325..576     +  CDS            LexA BD: DNA-binding domain of E. coli LexA; lexA (truncated); binds the 16-bp palindromic sequence 5'-CTGTATATATATACAG-3'
    592..825     +  CDS            VP16 AD: transcriptional activation domain of herpes simplex virus protein VP16 (Triezenberg et al., 1988; Cousens et al., 1989); UL48
    835..1770    +  CDS            ERT2: mutated ligand-binding domain of the human estrogen receptor (Feil et al., 1997)
   1906..2010    +  promoter       AmpR promoter: bla
   2001..2081    -  CDS            int (fragment): INT2_ECOLX - Protein inferred from homology: Swiss-Prot protein existence level 3. Putative integrase believed to be involved in the insertion of antibiotic resistance genes into plasmids and transposons. From Escherichia coli.
   2169..2225    +  CDS            GmR (fragment): gentamycin acetyltransferase; aacC1; confers resistance to gentamycin
   2232..3020    +  CDS            aadA: S3AD_ECOLX - Experimental evidence at protein level: Swiss-Prot protein existence level 1. Mediates bacterial resistance to the antibiotics streptomycin and spectinomycin. From Escherichia coli.
   3194..76      +  rep_origin     ori (across the origin): high-copy-number ColE1/pMB1/pBR322/pUC origin of replication
