[The description below was written by a language model from this plasmid's Addgene catalogue record and pLannotate feature annotations shown in this document.]
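Description:
pTEI039 is a small (about 3.7 kb) Modular Cloning (MoClo) parts plasmid built on the pICH41308 backbone, a level 0 acceptor vector of the Golden Gate-based plant synthetic biology toolkit. It is propagated in E. coli as a high-copy plasmid from a ColE1/pUC-type origin and is selected with spectinomycin through the aadA adenylyltransferase gene. The short integrase and gentamicin acetyltransferase fragments flagged next to aadA, and the small lacI fragment upstream of the insert, appear to be remnants of the backbone's resistance cassette and cloning history rather than functional genes.

The insert is a synthetic chimeric transcription factor, LexA-VP16-ER, made of three fused modules: the DNA-binding domain of E. coli LexA, which recognises LexA operator sequences; the acidic transcriptional activation domain of herpes simplex virus VP16; and the ligand-binding domain of the human estrogen receptor. The automated annotation labels this last domain as the ERT2 variant, whereas the catalogue entry describes it simply as ER and estradiol-responsive. In such a fusion, the receptor domain keeps the activator inactive until hormone is supplied, so genes placed behind a LexA operator-containing promoter are switched on by estradiol. Internal BsaI and BpiI sites were removed to make the sequence compatible with Type IIS assembly, and the fragment was inserted via BpiI sites that were destroyed in the process.

No promoter or terminator for the insert is annotated, consistent with a coding-sequence part meant to be combined with other modules into transcription units. The record supports its use as a building block for estradiol-inducible expression systems, within a collection of plant parts.
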