Addgene plasmid #105428: pTEI039
Purpose: Synthetic biology
Depositing lab: Johannes Stuttmann. Depositing organization: Martin-Luther-Universitaet Halle-Wittenberg. Publication: Peripheral infrastructure vectors and an extended set of plant parts for the Modular Cloning system. Gantner J, Ordon J, Ilse T, Kretschmer C, Gruetzner R, Lofke C, Dagdas Y, Burstenbinder K, Marillonnet S, Stuttmann J. PLoS One. 2018 May 30;13(5):e0197185. doi: 10.1371/journal.pone.0197185. eCollection 2018. PubMed 29847550.
Backbone
  Vector backbone: pICH41308 (Engler et al., 2014)
  Vector type: Synthetic Biology
Growth in bacteria
  Bacterial resistance: Spectinomycin, 50 μg/mL
  Growth temperature: 37°C
  Growth strain: DH5alpha
  Copy number: High Copy
Gene/Insert
  Gene/Insert name: LexA-VP16-ER (transcription factor: inducible expression; estradiol)
  Species: Synthetic
  Mutation: BsaI/ BpiI restriction sites removed
  Cloning method: Restriction Enzyme; 5′ cloning site BpiI (destroyed during cloning); 3′ cloning site BpiI (destroyed during cloning)
  Sequencing primers: 5′ CTTTGAGTGAGCTGATACCG; 3′ GGGTTCCGCGCACATTTC
Terms and licenses: Academic/Nonprofit Terms; Industry Terms: Not Available to Industry
How to cite: pTEI039 was a gift from Johannes Stuttmann (Addgene plasmid # 105428 ; http://n2t.net/addgene:105428 ; RRID:Addgene_105428)
